>Addgene plasmid #90494 | pPKm-112 | addgene full sequence | sequence record 204641 | Addgene NGS Result
GACGGATCGGGAGATCTCCCGATCCCCTATGGTGCACTCTCAGTACAATCTGCTCTGATGCCGCATAGTT
AAGCCAGTATCTGCTCCCTGCTTGTGTGTTGGAGGTCGCTGAGTAGTGCGCGAGCAAAATTTAAGCTACA
ACAAGGCAAGGCTTGACCGACAATTGCATGAAGAATCTGCTTAGGGTTAGGCGTTTTGCGCTGCTTCGCG
ATGTACGGGCCAGATATACGCGTTGACATTGATTATTGACTAGTTATTAATAGTAATCAATTACGGGGTC
ATTAGTTCATAGCCCATATATGGAGTTCCGCGTTACATAACTTACGGTAAATGGCCCGCCTGGCTGACCG
CCCAACGACCCCCGCCCATTGACGTCAATAATGACGTATGTTCCCATAGTAACGCCAATAGGGACTTTCC
ATTGACGTCAATGGGTGGAGTATTTACGGTAAACTGCCCACTTGGCAGTACATCAAGTGTATCATATGCC
AAGTACGCCCCCTATTGACGTCAATGACGGTAAATGGCCCGCCTGGCATTATGCCCAGTACATGACCTTA
TGGGACTTTCCTACTTGGCAGTACATCTACGTATTAGTCATCGCTATTACCATGGTGATGCGGTTTTGGC
AGTACATCAATGGGCGTGGATAGCGGTTTGACTCACGGGGATTTCCAAGTCTCCACCCCATTGACGTCAA
TGGGAGTTTGTTTTGGCACCAAAATCAACGGGACTTTCCAAAATGTCGTAACAACTCCGCCCCATTGACG
CAAATGGGCGGTAGGCGTGTACGGTGGGAGGTCTATATAAGCAGAGCTCTCTGGCTAACTAGAGAACCCA
CTGCTTACTGGCTTATCGAAATTAATACGACTCACTATAGGGAGACCCAAGCTTGGTACCGAGCTCGGAT
CCATGGGATCTCCTAGGTTTGATACTGACCTGTTCGATACCGACTTGTTTGATACTGACCTTTTTGATAC
TGACCTGTTCGATACCGACTTGTTTGATACTGACCTTTTTGATACTGACCTGTTCGATACCGACTTGTTT
GATACTGACCTTTTTGATACTGACCTGTTCGATACCGACTTGATCGAGGGAAGGGGTGGCGAATTCATGC
CTCTGTTTGAGCTTTTCAGGCTCACCAAAGCTAAGCTTGAATCTGCTCAAGACAGGAACCCTTCTCCACC
TGTAGATGAAGTTGTGGAGCTGGTGTGGGAAAATGGTCAGATATCAACTCAAAGTCAGTCAAGTAGATCG
AGGAACATTCCTCCACCACAAGCAAACTCTTCTAGAGCTAGAGAGATTGGAAATGGCTCAAAGACGACTA
TGGTGGACGAGATCCCTATGTCAGTGCCATCACTAATGACGGGTTTGAGTCAAGACGATGACTTTGTTCC
ATGGTTGAATCATCATCCCTCCCTTGATGGATATTGCTCTGATTTCTTGCGTGATGTGTCGTCTCCTGTT
ACTGTCAACGAGCAAGAGAGTGATATGGCGGTAAACCAAACTGCTTTCCCGTTGTTTCAGAGAAGAAAGG
ATGGCAATGAATCAGCTCCTGCTGCTTCTTCGTCGCAGTATAACGGTTTCCAATCGCATTCTCTGTATGG
AAGTGATAGAGCTAGAGATCTTCCTAGCCAACAAACCAATCCGGATCGGTTTACTCAGACGCAGGAACCA
CTAATTACTAGTAACAAGCCTAGTTTGGTCAACTTTTCACATTTCTTACGCCCTGCAACTTTTGCGAAGA
CTACTAATAATAACCTTCATGACACTAAAGAAAAGAGTCCTCAAAGCCCGCCAAATGTGTTTCAGACCAG
AGTTCTTGGAGCTAAAGACTCTGAAGATAAGGTTCTTAACGAGTCTGTTGCTTCTGCTACGCCTAAAGAT
AACCAAAAGGCTTGCCTAATATCAGAGGACTCATGTAGAAAAGACCAAGAGAGTGAAAAAGCAGTTGTAT
GTTCTTCTGTTGGCTCGGGTAATAGTCTCGATGGCCCATCCGAAAGTCCTTCACTTTCTTTAAAGAGAAA
GCATTCGAATATTCAAGACATTGACTGTCATAGTGAAGATGTGGAAGAAGAATCAGGAGATGGAAGAAAG
GAAGCAGGTCCATCTCGAACGGGTTTGGGTTCAAAGAGAAGCCGCTCTGCAGAAGTGCATAATCTGTCTG
AAAGGAGACGGCGTGATAGGATCAACGAGAAGATGCGTGCCCTGCAAGAACTCATTCCAAACTGTAACAA
GGTGGACAAAGCTTCGATGCTAGATGAAGCCATCGAGTATCTCAAGTCACTCCAACTTCAAGTGCAGATC
ATGTCAATGGCGTCTGGTTACTATCTGCCACCGGCGGTTATGTTCCCACCGGGTATGGGGCATTACCCGG
CAGCAGCTGCTGCAATGGCAATGGGTATGGGAATGCCTTATGCAATGGGCTTGCCTGATTTGAGCCGTGG
TGGTTCATCGGTTAACCACGGACCACAGTTCCAAGTCTCGGGGATGCAACAACAACCAGTGGCGATGGGT
ATTCCACGTGTCTCTGGTGGTGGTATCTTTGCCGGTTCTTCGACGATTGGCAATGGCTCGACTAGAGATT
TATCTGGTTCTAAAGATCAAACAACGACGAATAACAACAGTAACTTGAAACCAATAAAGAGAAAACAGGG
GTCTTCTGATCAGTTTTGTGGATCGTCGTAAGCATGCATCTAGAGGGCCCTATTCTATAGTGTCACCTAA
ATGCTAGAGCTCGCTGATCAGCCTCGACTGTGCCTTCTAGTTGCCAGCCATCTGTTGTTTGCCCCTCCCC
CGTGCCTTCCTTGACCCTGGAAGGTGCCACTCCCACTGTCCTTTCCTAATAAAATGAGGAAATTGCATCG
CATTGTCTGAGTAGGTGTCATTCTATTCTGGGGGGTGGGGTGGGGCAGGACAGCAAGGGGGAGGATTGGG
AAGACAATAGCAGGCATGCTGGGGATGCGGTGGGCTCTATGGCTTCTGAGGCGGAAAGAACCAGCTGGGG
CTCTAGGGGGTATCCCC
[124 nt withheld, positions 3028-3151]
C
[91 nt withheld, positions 3153-3243]
A
[49 nt withheld, positions 3245-3293]
CCTTTGACGTTGGAGTCCACGTTCTTT
[37 nt withheld, positions 3321-3357]
ACCCTATCTCGGTCTATTCTTTTGATTTATAAGGGATTTTGCCGATTTCGGCCTATTGGTTAAAAAATGA
GCTGATTTAACAAAAATTTAACGCGAATTAATTCTGTGGAATGTGTGTCAGTTAGGGTGTGGAAAGTCCC
CAGGCTCCCCAGCAGGCAGAAGTATGCAAAGCATGCATCTCAATTAGTCAGCAACCAGGTGTGGAAAGTC
CCCAGGCTCCCCAGCAGGCAGAAGTATGCAAAGCATGCATCTCAATTAGTCAGCAACCATAGTCCCGCCC
CTAACTCCGCCCATCCCGCCCCTAACTCCGCCCAGTTCCGCCCATTCTCCGCCCCATGGCTGACTAATTT
TTTTTATTTATGCAGAGGCCGAGGCCGCCTCTGCCTCTGAGCTATTCCAGAAGTAGTGAGGAGGCTTTTT
TGGAGGCCTAGGCTTTTGCAAAAAGCTCCCGGGAGCTTGTATATCCATTTTCGGATCTGATCAAGAGACA
GGATGAGGATCGTTTCGCATGATTGAACAAGATGGATTGCACGCAGGTTCTCCGGCCGCTTGGGTGGAGA
GGCTATTCGGCTATGACTGGGCACAACAGACAATCGGCTGCTCTGATGCCGCCGTGTTCCGGCTGTCAGC
GCAGGGGCGCCCGGTTCTTTTTGTCAAGACCGACCTGTCCGGTGCCCTGAATGAACTGCAGGACGAGGCA
GCGCGGCTATCGTGGCTGGCCACGACGGGCGTTCCTTGCGCAGCTGTGCTCGACGTTGTCACTGAAGCGG
GAAGGGACTGGCTGCTATTGGGCGAAGTGCCGGGGCAGGATCTCCTGTCATCTCACCTTGCTCCTGCCGA
GAAAGTATCCATCATGGCTGATGCAATGCGGCGGCTGCATACGCTTGATCCGGCTACCTGCCCATTCGAC
CACCAAGCGAAACATCGCATCGAGCGAGCACGTACTCGGATGGAAGCCGGTCTTGTCGATCAGGATGATC
TGGACGAAGAGCATCAGGGGCTCGCGCCAGCCGAACTGTTCGCCAGGCTCAAGGCGCGCATGCCCGACGG
CGAGGATCTCGTCGTGACCCATGGCGATGCCTGCTTGCCGAATATCATGGTGGAAAATGGCCGCTTTTCT
GGATTCATCGACTGTGGCCGGCTGGGTGTGGCGGACCGCTATCAGGACATAGCGTTGGCTACCCGTGATA
TTGCTGAAGAGCTTGGCGGCGAATGGGCTGACCGCTTCCTCGTGCTTTACGGTATCGCCGCTCCCGATTC
GCAGCGCATCGCCTTCTATCGCCTTCTTGACGAGTTCTTCTGAGCGGGACTCTGGGGTTCGAAATGACCG
ACCAAGCGACGCCCAACCTGCCATCACGAGATTTCGATTCCACCGCCGCCTTCTATGAAAGGTTGGGCTT
CGGAATCGTTTTCCGGGACGCCGGCTGGATGATCCTCCAGCGCGGGGATCTCATGCTGGAGTTCTTCGCC
CACCCCAACTTGTTTATTGCAGCTTATAATGGTTACAAATAAAGCAATAGCATCACAAATTTCACAAATA
AAGCATTTTTTTCACTGCATTCTAGTTGTGGTTTGTCCAAACTCATCAATGTATCTTATCATGTCTGTAT
ACCGTCGACCTCTAGCTAGAGCTTGGCGTAATCATGGTCATAGCTGTTTCCTGTGTGAAATTGTTATCCG
CTCACAATTCCACACAACATACGAGCCGGAAGCATAAAGTGTAAAGCCTGGGGTGCCTAATGAGTGAGCT
AACTCACATTAATTGCGTTGCGCTCACTGCCCGCTTTCCAGTCGGGAAACCTGTCGTGCCAGCTGCATTA
ATGAATCGGCCAACGCGCGGGGAGAGGCGGTTTGCGTATTGGGCGCTCTTCCGCTTCCTCGCTCACTGAC
TCGCTGCGCTCGGTCGTTCGGCTGCGGCGAGCGGTATCAGCTCACTCAAAGGCGGTAATACGGTTATCCA
CAGAATCAGGGGATAACGCAGGAAAGAACATGTGAGCAAAAGGCCAGCAAAAGGCCAGCAAAAGGCCAGG
AACCGTAAAAAGGCCGCGTTGCTGGCGTTTTTCCATAGGCTCCGCCCCCCTGACGAGCATCACAAAAATC
GACGCTCAAGTCAGAGGTGGCGAAACCCGACAGGACTATAAAGATACCAGGCGTTTCCCCCTGGAAGCTC
CCTCGTGCGCTCTCCTGTTCCGACCCTGCCGCTTACCGGATACCTGTCCGCCTTTCTCCCTTCGGGAAGC
GTGGCGCTTTCTCATAGCTCACGCTGTAGGTATCTCAGTTCGGTGTAGGTCGTTCGCTCCAAGCTGGGCT
GTGTGCACGAACCCCCCGTTCAGCCCGACCGCTGCGCCTTATCCGGTAACTATCGTCTTGAGTCCAACCC
GGTAAGACACGACTTATCGCCACTGGCAGCAGCCACTGGTAACAGGATTAGCAGAGCGAGGTATGTAGGC
GGTGCTACAGAGTTCTTGAAGTGGTGGCCTAACTACGGCTACACTAGAAGAACAGTATTTGGTATCTGCG
CTCTGCTGAAGCCAGTTACCTTCGGAAAAAGAGTTGGTAGCTCTTGATCCGGCAAACAAACCACCGCTGG
TAGCGGTGGTTTTTTTGTTTGCAAGCAGCAGATTACGCGCAGAAAAAAAGGATCTCAAGAAGATCCTTTG
ATCTTTTCTACGGGGTCTGACGCTCAGTGGAACGAAAACTCACGTTAAGGGATTTTGGTCATGAGATTAT
CAAAAAGGATCTTCACCTAGATCCTTTTAAATTAAAAATGAAGTTTTAAATCAATCTAAAGTATATATGA
GTAAACTTGGTCTGACAGTTACCAATGCTTAATCAGTGAGGCACCTATCTCAGCGATCTGTCTATTTCGT
TCATCCATAGTTGCCTGACTCCCCGTCGTGTAGATAACTACGATACGGGAGGGCTTACCATCTGGCCCCA
GTGCTGCAATGATACCGCGAGACCCACGCTCACCGGCTCCAGATTTATCAGCAATAAACCAGCCAGCCGG
AAGGGCCGAGCGCAGAAGTGGTCCTGCAACTTTATCCGCCTCCATCCAGTCTATTAATTGTTGCCGGGAA
GCTAGAGTAAGTAGTTCGCCAGTTAATAGTTTGCGCAACGTTGTTGCCATTGCTACAGGCATCGTGGTGT
CACGCTCGTCGTTTGGTATGGCTTCATTCAGCTCCGGTTCCCAACGATCAAGGCGAGTTACATGATCCCC
CATGTTGTGCAAAAAAGCGGTTAGCTCCTTCGGTCCTCCGATCGTTGTCAGAAGTAAGTTGGCCGCAGTG
TTATCACTCATGGTTATGGCAGCACTGCATAATTCTCTTACTGTCATGCCATCCGTAAGATGCTTTTCTG
TGACTGGTGAGTACTCAACCAAGTCATTCTGAGAATAGTGTATGCGGCGACCGAGTTGCTCTTGCCCGGC
GTCAATACGGGATAATACCGCGCCACATAGCAGAACTTTAAAAGTGCTCATCATTGGAAAACGTTCTTCG
GGGCGAAAACTCTCAAGGATCTTACCGCTGTTGAGATCCAGTTCGATGTAACCCACTCGTGCACCCAACT
GATCTTCAGCATCTTTTACTTTCACCAGCGTTTCTGGGTGAGCAAAAACAGGAAGGCAAAATGCCGCAAA
AAAGGGAATAAGGGCGACACGGAAATGTTGAATACTCATACTCTTCCTTTTTCAATATTATTGAAGCATT
TATCAGGGTTATTGTCTCATGAGCGGATACATATTTGAATGTATTTAGAAAAATAAACAAATAGGGGTTC
CGCGCACATTTCCCCGAAAAGTGCCACCTGACGTC
Features (pLannotate 1.2.2; 22 found; start..end, strand, type, name):
     28..80      -  misc_feature   bom (fragment): basis of mobility region from pBR322
    235..614     +  enhancer       CMV enhancer: human cytomegalovirus immediate early enhancer
    615..818     +  promoter       CMV promoter: human cytomegalovirus (CMV) immediate early promoter
    814..847     +  LTR            5' LTR (truncated) (fragment): truncated 5' long terminal repeat (LTR) from HIV-1
    863..881     +  promoter       T7 promoter: promoter for bacteriophage T7 RNA polymerase
   1117..2688    +  CDS            PIF3: PIF3_ARATH - Also known as BHLH8, EN100, PAP3. Experimental evidence at protein level: Swiss-Prot protein existence level 1. Transcription factor acting positively in the phytochrome signaling pathway. Activates transcription by binding to the G box (5'- CACGTG-3'). From Arabidopsis thaliana (Mouse-ear cress).
   2714..2732    -  promoter       SP6 promoter: promoter for bacteriophage SP6 RNA polymerase
   2758..2982    +  polyA_signal   bGH poly(A) signal: bovine growth hormone polyadenylation signal
   2986..3007    +  promoter       SV40 promoter (fragment): SV40 enhancer and early promoter
   3028..3456    +  rep_origin     f1 ori (sequence partly withheld): f1 bacteriophage origin of replication; arrow indicates direction of (+) strand synthesis
   3470..3799    +  promoter       SV40 promoter: SV40 enhancer and early promoter
   3866..4657    +  CDS            neo: KKA2_KLEPN - Also known as kan, nptII. Experimental evidence at protein level: Swiss-Prot protein existence level 1. Resistance to kanamycin, neomycin, paromomycin, ribostamycin, butirosin and gentamicin B. From Klebsiella pneumoniae.
   4681..4839    +  CDS            ble (fragment): BLE_KLEPN - Experimental evidence at protein level: Swiss-Prot protein existence level 1. Binding protein with a strong affinity to the bleomycin family of antibiotics. Binds to CL990; an antimitotic-antibiotic compound. From Klebsiella pneumoniae.
   4834..4955    +  polyA_signal   SV40 poly(A) signal: SV40 polyadenylation signal
   5028..5044    -  protein_bind   lac operator: The lac repressor binds to the lac operator to inhibit transcription in E. coli. This inhibition can be relieved by adding lactose or isopropyl-β-D-thiogalactopyranoside (IPTG). lac repressor encoded by lacI
   5052..5082    -  promoter       lac promoter: promoter for the E. coli lac operon
   5097..5118    -  protein_bind   CAP binding site: CAP binding activates transcription in the presence of cAMP. E. coli catabolite activator protein
   5131..5223    -  CDS            lacI (fragment): lac repressor; lacI; The lac repressor binds to the lac operator to inhibit transcription in E. coli. This inhibition can be relieved by adding lactose or isopropyl-β-D-thiogalactopyranoside (IPTG).
   5225..5358    -  rep_origin     RSF ori (fragment): Plasmids containing the RSF 1030 origin of replication can be propagated in E. coli cells that contain additional plasmids with compatible origins.
   5417..6005    -  rep_origin     ori: high-copy-number ColE1/pMB1/pBR322/pUC origin of replication
   6176..7036    -  CDS            AmpR: β-lactamase; bla; confers resistance to ampicillin, carbenicillin, and related antibiotics
   7037..7141    -  promoter       AmpR promoter: bla
