[The description below was written by a language model from this plasmid's Addgene catalogue record and pLannotate feature annotations shown in this document.]
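Description:
pPKm-112 is a mammalian expression plasmid of 7,172 nt built on the pcDNA3 backbone. It is propagated in E. coli as a high-copy plasmid through a ColE1/pUC-type origin and is selected with ampicillin via the β-lactamase gene and its own promoter. As in other pcDNA3 vectors, it also carries an f1 origin for single-stranded DNA production. An SV40 early promoter drives the neomycin phosphotransferase gene, terminated by an SV40 polyadenylation signal, which would allow G418 selection of stably transfected mammalian cells. The automated annotation also flags several short fragments (bom, lacI, RSF ori, ble, a truncated HIV-1 LTR and lac promoter/operator elements). These appear to be backbone remnants or partial sequence matches rather than functional modules.

The payload is a fusion of a minimal transactivation domain (MTAD) to Arabidopsis thaliana phytochrome interacting factor 3 (PIF3), a bHLH transcription factor of the phytochrome signalling pathway. It is expressed from the human CMV immediate-early enhancer and promoter and terminated by the bovine growth hormone polyadenylation signal. T7 and SP6 promoters flank the insert. The feature table annotates only the PIF3 coding region. The MTAD portion is not called separately, but the construct name and an unannotated stretch between the T7 promoter and PIF3 suggest that it lies N-terminal to PIF3. The cloning sites are not recorded.

The associated publication concerns genetically encoded PhyB optogenetics. This suggests the plasmid supplies the activation-domain half of a light-controlled, two-hybrid-style system, in which PIF3 binds light-activated phytochrome B to switch on gene expression in mammalian cells. The record does not specify the partner constructs.
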