Addgene plasmid #90494: pPKm-112
Purpose: pcDNA3 - pCMV - MTAD - PIF3, expresses Phytochrome interacting factor 3 (PIF3) and minimal transactivation domain (MTAD), under CMV promoter
Depositing lab: Todd Coleman. Depositing organization: University of California, San Diego (UCSD). Publication: Biosynthesis of Orthogonal Molecules Using Ferredoxin and Ferredoxin-NADP(+) Reductase Systems Enables Genetically Encoded PhyB Optogenetics. Kyriakakis P, Catanho M, Hoffner N, Thavarajah W, Hu VJ, Chao SS, Hsu A, Pham V, Naghavian L, Dozier LE, Patrick GN, Coleman TP. ACS Synth Biol. 2018 Feb 16;7(2):706-717. doi: 10.1021/acssynbio.7b00413. Epub 2018 Jan 24. PubMed 29301067.
Backbone
  Vector backbone: pcDNA3
  Vector type: Mammalian Expression
Growth in bacteria
  Bacterial resistance: Ampicillin, 100 μg/mL
  Growth temperature: 37°C
  Growth strain: NEB Stable
  Copy number: High Copy
Gene/Insert
  Gene/Insert name: MTAD-PIF3
  Species: A. thaliana (mustard weed)
  Cloning method: Restriction Enzyme; 5′ cloning site unknown (unknown if destroyed); 3′ cloning site unknown (unknown if destroyed)
Terms and licenses: Academic/Nonprofit Terms; Industry Terms: Not Available to Industry
How to cite: pPKm-112 was a gift from Todd Coleman (Addgene plasmid # 90494 ; http://n2t.net/addgene:90494 ; RRID:Addgene_90494)
